Addgene plasmid #49245: pIRES2-EGFP-p53 tethered
Purpose: expresses two human WT p53s tethered together and also expresses EGFP in mammalian cells
Depositing lab: Dylan Taatjes. Depositing organization: University of Colorado, Boulder. Publication: The human DeltaNp53 isoform triggers metabolic and gene expression changes that activate mTOR and alter mitochondrial function. Lin SC, Karoly ED, Taatjes DJ. Aging Cell. 2013 Oct;12(5):863-72. doi: 10.1111/acel.12108. Epub 2013 Jun 25. PubMed 23734707.
Backbone
  Vector backbone: pIRES2-EGFP
  Backbone manufacturer: clonetch
  Backbone size w/o insert (bp): 5300
  Vector type: Mammalian Expression
  Selectable markers: Neomycin (select with G418)
Growth in bacteria
  Bacterial resistance: Kanamycin, 50 μg/mL
  Growth temperature: 37°C
  Growth strain: DH5alpha
  Copy number: Low Copy
Gene/Insert
  Gene/Insert name: p53-p53 (alt name: TP53)
  Species: H. sapiens (human)
  Insert size (bp): 2400
  Entrez Gene: TP53 (a.k.a. BCC7, BMFS5, LFS1, P53, TRP53)
  Promoter: CMV
  Tag / fusion protein: IRES-EGFP (C terminal on backbone)
  Cloning method: Restriction Enzyme; 5′ cloning site AarI (not destroyed); 3′ cloning site EcoRV (not destroyed)
  Sequencing primers: 5′ CMV-F
Terms and licenses: Academic/Nonprofit Terms; Industry Terms: Not Available to Industry
Depositor comments: Note there are some minor discrepancies between Addgene's quality control sequence and the depositor's assembled sequence. These differences are not known to affect function, though they may affect diagnostic digests.
How to cite: pIRES2-EGFP-p53 tethered was a gift from Dylan Taatjes (Addgene plasmid # 49245 ; http://n2t.net/addgene:49245 ; RRID:Addgene_49245)
