[The description below was written by a language model from this plasmid's Addgene catalogue record and pLannotate feature annotations shown in this document.]
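Description:
pIRES2-EGFP-p53 tethered is a mammalian expression plasmid built on the pIRES2-EGFP backbone (about 5.3 kb) carrying a roughly 2.4 kb human TP53 insert, for a total of about 7.7 kb. It is propagated in E. coli through a ColE1/pUC-type origin, although the catalogue entry lists it as low copy, and it also contains an f1 origin. A single NeoR/KanR (aminoglycoside phosphotransferase) gene serves both hosts. A bacterial bla promoter drives it for kanamycin selection in bacteria, and the SV40 enhancer/early promoter drives it for G418 selection in mammalian cells, with the HSV TK polyadenylation signal terminating the cassette. Short annotated fragments (ble, large T antigen, bGH poly(A)) appear to be backbone remnants or partial matches rather than functional parts.

The expression unit is driven by the CMV immediate early enhancer and promoter. Downstream lie two full-length wild-type human p53 coding regions in the same orientation, separated by a gap of about 40 bp. This is consistent with a linker joining them into one tethered p53-p53 polypeptide, though the record does not describe the linker. An EMCV IRES follows, allowing EGFP to be translated from the same bicistronic transcript, which ends at the SV40 poly(A) signal. EGFP is therefore a separate protein that marks transfected cells rather than a fusion to p53.

The construct expresses a covalently linked p53 dimer in mammalian cells, with fluorescence identifying the expressing cells. The associated publication studies the ΔNp53 isoform, so this plasmid plausibly serves as the wild-type tethered form, but the record does not state that role. The depositor notes minor discrepancies between the assembled and quality-control sequences, not known to affect function.
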