Features (pLannotate 1.2.2; 17 found; start..end, strand, type, name):
     61..364     +  enhancer       CMV enhancer: human cytomegalovirus immediate early enhancer
    365..568     +  promoter       CMV promoter: human cytomegalovirus (CMV) immediate early promoter
    591..634     +  misc_feature   MCS (fragment): multiple cloning site
    647..1825    +  CDS            TP53 (sequence withheld): P53_HUMAN - Also known as P53. Experimental evidence at protein level: Swiss-Prot protein existence level 1. Acts as a tumor suppressor in many tumor types; induces growth arrest or apoptosis depending on the physiological circumstances and cell type. Involved in cell cycle regulation as a trans-activator that acts to negatively regulate cell division by controlling a set of genes required for this process. One of the activated genes is an inhibitor of cyclin-dependent kinases. Apoptosis induction seems to be mediated either by stimulation of BAX and FAS antigen expression, or by repression of
   1868..3046    +  CDS            TP53 (sequence withheld): P53_HUMAN - Also known as P53. Experimental evidence at protein level: Swiss-Prot protein existence level 1. Acts as a tumor suppressor in many tumor types; induces growth arrest or apoptosis depending on the physiological circumstances and cell type. Involved in cell cycle regulation as a trans-activator that acts to negatively regulate cell division by controlling a set of genes required for this process. One of the activated genes is an inhibitor of cyclin-dependent kinases. Apoptosis induction seems to be mediated either by stimulation of BAX and FAS antigen expression, or by repression of
   3176..3638    +  misc_feature   IRES: internal ribosome entry site (IRES) of the encephalomyocarditis virus (EMCV)
   3652..4371    +  CDS            EGFP: the original enhanced GFP (Yang et al., 1996) mammalian codon-optimized
   4388..4471    +  CDS            large T antigen (fragment): large T antigen from SV40 (simian virus 40)
   4494..4615    +  polyA_signal   SV40 poly(A) signal: SV40 polyadenylation signal
   4649..5077    -  rep_origin     f1 ori (sequence partly withheld): f1 bacteriophage origin of replication; arrow indicates direction of (+) strand synthesis
   5104..5208    +  promoter       AmpR promoter: bla
   5210..5567    +  promoter       SV40 promoter: SV40 enhancer and early promoter
   5602..6396    +  CDS            NeoR/KanR: aminoglycoside phosphotransferase from Tn5; aph(3')-II (or nptII); confers resistance to neomycin, kanamycin, and G418 (Geneticin®)
   6417..6569    +  CDS            ble (fragment): BLE_KLEPN - Experimental evidence at protein level: Swiss-Prot protein existence level 1. Binding protein with a strong affinity to the bleomycin family of antibiotics. Binds to CL990; an antimitotic-antibiotic compound. From Klebsiella pneumoniae.
   6628..6675    +  polyA_signal   HSV TK poly(A) signal: herpes simplex virus thymidine kinase polyadenylation signal (Cole and Stacy, 1985)
   6766..6782    -  polyA_signal   bGH poly(A) signal (fragment): bovine growth hormone polyadenylation signal
   7004..7592    +  rep_origin     ori: high-copy-number ColE1/pMB1/pBR322/pUC origin of replication
>Addgene plasmid #49245 | pIRES2-EGFP-p53 tethered | depositor full sequence | sequence record 72829 | pIRES2-EGFP-p53 tethered sequence 7706 bps
TAGTTATTAATAGTAATCAATTACGGGGTCATTAGTTCATAGCCCATATATGGAGTTCCGCGTTACATAA
CTTACGGTAAATGGCCCGCCTGGCTGACCGCCCAACGACCCCCGCCCATTGACGTCAATAATGACGTATG
TTCCCATAGTAACGCCAATAGGGACTTTCCATTGACGTCAATGGGTGGAGTATTTACGGTAAACTGCCCA
CTTGGCAGTACATCAAGTGTATCATATGCCAAGTACGCCCCCTATTGACGTCAATGACGGTAAATGGCCC
GCCTGGCATTATGCCCAGTACATGACCTTATGGGACTTTCCTACTTGGCAGTACATCTACGTATTAGTCA
TCGCTATTACCATGGTGATGCGGTTTTGGCAGTACATCAATGGGCGTGGATAGCGGTTTGACTCACGGGG
ATTTCCAAGTCTCCACCCCATTGACGTCAATGGGAGTTTGTTTTGGCACCAAAATCAACGGGACTTTCCA
AAATGTCGTAACAACTCCGCCCCATTGACGCAAATGGGCGGTAGGCGTGTACGGTGGGAGGTCTATATAA
GCAGAGCTGGTTTAGTGAACCGTCAGATCCGCTAGCGCTACCGGACTCAGATCTCGAGCTCAAGCTTCGA
ATTCCACCTGCTAGGT
[1179 nt withheld, positions 647-1825]
GGTGGCGGAGGGGAAAATCTGTATTTCCAGGGAGGCGGAGGT
[1179 nt withheld, positions 1868-3046]
GGGTAGATATCGGATCCGCCCCTCTCCCTCCCCCCCCCCTAACGTTACTGGCCGAAGCCGCTTGGAATAA
GGCCGGTGTGCGTTTGTCTATATGTTATTTTCCACCATATTGCCGTCTTTTGGCAATGTGAGGGCCCGGA
AACCTGGCCCTGTCTTCTTGACGAGCATTCCTAGGGGTCTTTCCCCTCTCGCCAAAGGAATGCAAGGTCT
GTTGAATGTCGTGAAGGAAGCAGTTCCTCTGGAAGCTTCTTGAAGACAAACAACGTCTGTAGCGACCCTT
TGCAGGCAGCGGAACCCCCCACCTGGCGACAGGTGCCTCTGCGGCCAAAAGCCACGTGTATAAGATACAC
CTGCAAAGGCGGCACAACCCCAGTGCCACGTTGTGAGTTGGATAGTTGTGGAAAGAGTCAAATGGCTCTC
CTCAAGCGTATTCAACAAGGGGCTGAAGGATGCCCAGAAGGTACCCCATTGTATGGGATCTGATCTGGGG
CCTCGGTGCACATGCTTTACATGTGTTTAGTCGAGGTTAAAAAAACGTCTAGGCCCCCCGAACCACGGGG
ACGTGGTTTTCCTTTGAAAAACACGATGATAATATGGCCACAACCATGGTGAGCAAGGGCGAGGAGCTGT
TCACCGGGGTGGTGCCCATCCTGGTCGAGCTGGACGGCGACGTAAACGGCCACAAGTTCAGCGTGTCCGG
CGAGGGCGAGGGCGATGCCACCTACGGCAAGCTGACCCTGAAGTTCATCTGCACCACCGGCAAGCTGCCC
GTGCCCTGGCCCACCCTCGTGACCACCCTGACCTACGGCGTGCAGTGCTTCAGCCGCTACCCCGACCACA
TGAAGCAGCACGACTTCTTCAAGTCCGCCATGCCCGAAGGCTACGTCCAGGAGCGCACCATCTTCTTCAA
GGACGACGGCAACTACAAGACCCGCGCCGAGGTGAAGTTCGAGGGCGACACCCTGGTGAACCGCATCGAG
CTGAAGGGCATCGACTTCAAGGAGGACGGCAACATCCTGGGGCACAAGCTGGAGTACAACTACAACAGCC
ACAACGTCTATATCATGGCCGACAAGCAGAAGAACGGCATCAAGGTGAACTTCAAGATCCGCCACAACAT
CGAGGACGGCAGCGTGCAGCTCGCCGACCACTACCAGCAGAACACCCCCATCGGCGACGGCCCCGTGCTG
CTGCCCGACAACCACTACCTGAGCACCCAGTCCGCCCTGAGCAAAGACCCCAACGAGAAGCGCGATCACA
TGGTCCTGCTGGAGTTCGTGACCGCCGCCGGGATCACTCTCGGCATGGACGAGCTGTACAAGTAAAGCGG
CCGCGACTCTAGATCATAATCAGCCATACCACATTTGTAGAGGTTTTACTTGCTTTAAAAAACCTCCCAC
ACCTCCCCCTGAACCTGAAACATAAAATGAATGCAATTGTTGTTGTTAACTTGTTTATTGCAGCTTATAA
TGGTTACAAATAAAGCAATAGCATCACAAATTTCACAAATAAAGCATTTTTTTCACTGCATTCTAGTTGT
GGTTTGTCCAAACTCATCAATGTATCTTAAGGCGTAAATTGTAAGCGTTAATATTTTGTTAAAATTCGCG
TTAAATTTTTGTTAAATCAGCTCATTTTTTAACCAATAGGCCGAAATCGGCAAAATCCCTTATAAATCAA
AAGAATAGACCGAGATAGGGT
[37 nt withheld, positions 4748-4784]
AAAGAACGTGGACTCCAACGTCAAAGG
[49 nt withheld, positions 4812-4860]
T
[91 nt withheld, positions 4862-4952]
G
[124 nt withheld, positions 4954-5077]
CAGGTGGCACTTTTCGGGGAAATGTGCGCGGAACCCCTATTTGTTTATTTTTCTAAATACATTCAAATAT
GTATCCGCTCATGAGACAATAACCCTGATAAATGCTTCAATAATATTGAAAAAGGAAGAGTCCTGAGGCG
GAAAGAACCAGCTGTGGAATGTGTGTCAGTTAGGGTGTGGAAAGTCCCCAGGCTCCCCAGCAGGCAGAAG
TATGCAAAGCATGCATCTCAATTAGTCAGCAACCAGGTGTGGAAAGTCCCCAGGCTCCCCAGCAGGCAGA
AGTATGCAAAGCATGCATCTCAATTAGTCAGCAACCATAGTCCCGCCCCTAACTCCGCCCATCCCGCCCC
TAACTCCGCCCAGTTCCGCCCATTCTCCGCCCCATGGCTGACTAATTTTTTTTATTTATGCAGAGGCCGA
GGCCGCCTCGGCCTCTGAGCTATTCCAGAAGTAGTGAGGAGGCTTTTTTGGAGGCCTAGGCTTTTGCAAA
GATCGATCAAGAGACAGGATGAGGATCGTTTCGCATGATTGAACAAGATGGATTGCACGCAGGTTCTCCG
GCCGCTTGGGTGGAGAGGCTATTCGGCTATGACTGGGCACAACAGACAATCGGCTGCTCTGATGCCGCCG
TGTTCCGGCTGTCAGCGCAGGGGCGCCCGGTTCTTTTTGTCAAGACCGACCTGTCCGGTGCCCTGAATGA
ACTGCAAGACGAGGCAGCGCGGCTATCGTGGCTGGCCACGACGGGCGTTCCTTGCGCAGCTGTGCTCGAC
GTTGTCACTGAAGCGGGAAGGGACTGGCTGCTATTGGGCGAAGTGCCGGGGCAGGATCTCCTGTCATCTC
ACCTTGCTCCTGCCGAGAAAGTATCCATCATGGCTGATGCAATGCGGCGGCTGCATACGCTTGATCCGGC
TACCTGCCCATTCGACCACCAAGCGAAACATCGCATCGAGCGAGCACGTACTCGGATGGAAGCCGGTCTT
GTCGATCAGGATGATCTGGACGAAGAGCATCAGGGGCTCGCGCCAGCCGAACTGTTCGCCAGGCTCAAGG
CGAGCATGCCCGACGGCGAGGATCTCGTCGTGACCCATGGCGATGCCTGCTTGCCGAATATCATGGTGGA
AAATGGCCGCTTTTCTGGATTCATCGACTGTGGCCGGCTGGGTGTGGCGGACCGCTATCAGGACATAGCG
TTGGCTACCCGTGATATTGCTGAAGAGCTTGGCGGCGAATGGGCTGACCGCTTCCTCGTGCTTTACGGTA
TCGCCGCTCCCGATTCGCAGCGCATCGCCTTCTATCGCCTTCTTGACGAGTTCTTCTGAGCGGGACTCTG
GGGTTCGAAATGACCGACCAAGCGACGCCCAACCTGCCATCACGAGATTTCGATTCCACCGCCGCCTTCT
ATGAAAGGTTGGGCTTCGGAATCGTTTTCCGGGACGCCGGCTGGATGATCCTCCAGCGCGGGGATCTCAT
GCTGGAGTTCTTCGCCCACCCTAGGGGGAGGCTAACTGAAACACGGAAGGAGACAATACCGGAAGGAACC
CGCGCTATGACGGCAATAAAAAGACAGAATAAAACGCACGGTGTTGGGTCGTTTGTTCATAAACGCGGGG
TTCGGTCCCAGGGCTGGCACTCTGTCGATACCCCACCGAGACCCCATTGGGGCCAATACGCCCGCGTTTC
TTCCTTTTCCCCACCCCACCCCCCAAGTTCGGGTGAAGGCCCAGGGCTCGCAGCCAACGTCGGGGCGGCA
GGCCCTGCCATAGCCTCAGGTTACTCATATATACTTTAGATTGATTTAAAACTTCATTTTTAATTTAAAA
GGATCTAGGTGAAGATCCTTTTTGATAATCTCATGACCAAAATCCCTTAACGTGAGTTTTCGTTCCACTG
AGCGTCAGACCCCGTAGAAAAGATCAAAGGATCTTCTTGAGATCCTTTTTTTCTGCGCGTAATCTGCTGC
TTGCAAACAAAAAAACCACCGCTACCAGCGGTGGTTTGTTTGCCGGATCAAGAGCTACCAACTCTTTTTC
CGAAGGTAACTGGCTTCAGCAGAGCGCAGATACCAAATACTGTCCTTCTAGTGTAGCCGTAGTTAGGCCA
CCACTTCAAGAACTCTGTAGCACCGCCTACATACCTCGCTCTGCTAATCCTGTTACCAGTGGCTGCTGCC
AGTGGCGATAAGTCGTGTCTTACCGGGTTGGACTCAAGACGATAGTTACCGGATAAGGCGCAGCGGTCGG
GCTGAACGGGGGGTTCGTGCACACAGCCCAGCTTGGAGCGAACGACCTACACCGAACTGAGATACCTACA
GCGTGAGCTATGAGAAAGCGCCACGCTTCCCGAAGGGAGAAAGGCGGACAGGTATCCGGTAAGCGGCAGG
GTCGGAACAGGAGAGCGCACGAGGGAGCTTCCAGGGGGAAACGCCTGGTATCTTTATAGTCCTGTCGGGT
TTCGCCACCTCTGACTTGAGCGTCGATTTTTGTGATGCTCGTCAGGGGGGCGGAGCCTATGGAAAAACGC
CAGCAACGCGGCCTTTTTACGGTTCCTGGCCTTTTGCTGGCCTTTTGCTCACATGTTCTTTCCTGCGTTA
TCCCCTGATTCTGTGGATAACCGTATTACCGCCATGCAT
