>Addgene plasmid #49245 | pIRES2-EGFP-p53 tethered | addgene partial sequence | sequence record 73774 | CMV-F 5'-CGCAAATGGGCGGTAGGCGTG-3'
AGCTGGTTTAGTGAACCGTCAGATCCGCTAGCGCTACCGGACTCAGATCTCGAGCTCAAGCTTCGAATTC
CACCTGCTAGGT
[894 nt withheld, positions 83-976]
