>Addgene plasmid #49245 | pIRES2-EGFP-p53 tethered | addgene partial sequence | sequence record 73778 | IRES-F 5'-TGGCTCTCCTCAAGCGTATT-3'
GCCCAGAAGGTACCCCATTGTATGGGATCTGATCTGGGGCCTCGGTACACATGCTTTACATGTGTTTAGT
CGAGGTTAAAAAAACGTCTAGGCCCCCCGAACCACGGGGACGTGGTTTTCCTTTGAAAAACACGATGATA
ATATGGCCACAACCATGGTGAGCAAGGGCGAGGAGCTGTTCACCGGGGTGGTGCCCATCCTGGTCGAGCT
GGACGGCGACGTAAACGGCCACAAGTTCAGCGTGTCCGGCGAGGGCGAGGGCGATGCCACCTACGGCAAG
CTGACCCTGAAGTTCATCTGCACCACCGGCAAGCTGCCCGTGCCCTGGCCCACCCTCGTGACCACCCTGA
CCTACGGCGTGCAGTGCTTCAGCCGCTACCCCGACCACATGAAGCAGCACGACTTCTTCAAGTCCGCCAT
GCCCGAAGGCTACGTCCAGGAGCGCACCATCTTCTTCAAGGACGACGGCAACTACAAGACCCGCGCCGAG
GTGAAGTTCGAGGGCGACACCCTGGTGAACCGCATCGAGCTGAAGGGCATCGACTTCAAGGAGGACGGCA
ACATCCTGGGGCACAAGCTGGAGTACAACTACAACAGCCACAACGTCTATATCATGGCCGACAAGCAGAA
GAACGGCATCAAGGTGAACTTCAAGATCCGCCACAACATCGAGGACGGCAGCGTGCAGCTCGCCGACCAC
TACCAGCAGAACACCCCCATCGGCGACGGCCCCGTGCTGCTGCCCGACAACCACTACCTGAGCACCCAGT
CCGCCCTGAGCAAAGACCCCAACGAGAAGCGCGATCACATGGTCCTGCTGGAGTTCGTGACCGCCGCCGG
GATCACTCTCGGCATGGACGAGCTGTACAAGTAAAGCGGCCGCGACTCTAGATCATAATCAGCCATACCA
CATTTGTAGAGGTTTTACTTGCTTTAAAAAACCTCCCACACCTCCCCCTGAACCTGAAACATAAAATGAA
TGCAATTGTTGT
