>Addgene plasmid #49245 | pIRES2-EGFP-p53 tethered | addgene partial sequence | sequence record 73780 | pCDH-rev 5'-GCATTCCTTTGGCGAGAG-3'
GCTCGTCAAGAAGACAGGGCCAGGTTTCCGGGCCCTCACATTGCCAAAAGACGGCAATATGGTGGAAAAT
AACATATAGACAAACGCACACCGGCCTTATTCCAAGCGGCTTCGGCCAGTAACGTTAGGGGGGGGGGAGG
GAGAGGGGCGGATCCGATATCTA
[834 nt withheld, positions 164-997]
